Addgene plasmid #15973: p404TDH3
Depositing lab: Nicolas Buchler & Fred Cross. Depositing organization: Rockefeller University.
Backbone
  Vector backbone: pRS404
  Backbone manufacturer: Sikorski & Hieter, Genetics 122:19-27 (1989)
  Backbone size w/o insert (bp): 4173
  Vector type: Bacterial Expression, Yeast Expression
  Selectable markers: TRP1
Growth in bacteria
  Bacterial resistance: Ampicillin, 100 μg/mL
  Growth temperature: 37°C
  Growth strain: DH5alpha
  Copy number: High Copy
Gene/Insert
  Gene/Insert name: TDH3 promoter + polylinker + CYC1 terminator (alt names: GPD, GLD1, HSP35, HSP36, SSS2 promoter; Glyceraldehyde-3-phosphate dehydrogenase)
  Species: S. cerevisiae (budding yeast)
  Insert size (bp): 982
  Mutation: TDH3 promoter is between SacI and XbaI restriction sites.
  Entrez Gene: TDH3 (a.k.a. YGR192C, GLD1, HSP35, HSP36, SSS2)
  Cloning method: Restriction Enzyme; 5′ cloning site SacI (not destroyed); 3′ cloning site KpnI (not destroyed)
  Sequencing primers: 5′ M13 Reverse
Resource information
  A portion of this plasmid was derived from a plasmid made by: Plasmid was made by Ben Timney (Rockefeller University). Insert was cut from Mumberg plasmid p413GPD, which was obtained from ATCC.
Terms and licenses: Academic/Nonprofit Terms; Industry Terms: Not Available to Industry
Depositor comments: Mumberg D, Muller R, Funk M. Gene 156:119-22 (1995).
How to cite: p404TDH3 was a gift from Nicolas Buchler & Fred Cross (Addgene plasmid # 15973 ; http://n2t.net/addgene:15973 ; RRID:Addgene_15973)
