[The description below was written by a language model from this plasmid's Addgene catalogue record and pLannotate feature annotations shown in this document.]
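Description:
p404TDH3 is a yeast integrating expression vector built on the pRS404 backbone, carrying an empty expression cassette for strong constitutive transcription in Saccharomyces cerevisiae. It is a shuttle plasmid. In E. coli it replicates at high copy from a ColE1/pUC-type origin and is selected through the β-lactamase (ampicillin resistance) gene. In yeast it is selected through the TRP1 auxotrophic marker, expressed from its own promoter, in trp1 host strains. The feature table shows no yeast replication origin or centromere, which fits the integrative nature of the pRS40x series: stable transformants arise by recombination into the genome rather than by episomal maintenance. An f1 origin is also present and would allow single-stranded DNA production.

The roughly 1 kb insert lies between the SacI and KpnI sites, both retained. It consists of the TDH3 (also called GPD or GAP) promoter of the glyceraldehyde-3-phosphate dehydrogenase gene, a partial pBluescript-derived polylinker, and the CYC1 transcription terminator. The promoter itself sits between SacI and XbaI, so it can be exchanged as a module. The cassette was excised from the p413GPD vector of an established yeast expression plasmid series and moved into pRS404. It interrupts the backbone's lacZα region, whose remnants are still annotated alongside the lac promoter and operator, a lacI fragment, and flanking T3 and T7 phage promoters.

No coding sequence is present in the cassette. The plasmid serves as a recipient vector: an open reading frame cloned into the polylinker is transcribed at a high, constitutive level from the TDH3 promoter and terminated by CYC1. This suits stable expression from a chromosomally integrated copy in budding yeast.
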