Features (pLannotate 1.2.2; 19 found; start..end, strand, type, name):
     96..200     +  promoter       AmpR promoter: bla
    201..1061    +  CDS            AmpR: β-lactamase; bla; confers resistance to ampicillin, carbenicillin, and related antibiotics
   1232..1820    +  rep_origin     ori: high-copy-number ColE1/pMB1/pBR322/pUC origin of replication
   2003..2095    +  CDS            lacI (fragment): lac repressor; lacI; The lac repressor binds to the lac operator to inhibit transcription in E. coli. This inhibition can be relieved by adding lactose or isopropyl-β-D-thiogalactopyranoside (IPTG).
   2108..2129    +  protein_bind   CAP binding site: CAP binding activates transcription in the presence of cAMP. E. coli catabolite activator protein
   2144..2174    +  promoter       lac promoter: promoter for the E. coli lac operon
   2182..2198    +  protein_bind   lac operator: The lac repressor binds to the lac operator to inhibit transcription in E. coli. This inhibition can be relieved by adding lactose or isopropyl-β-D-thiogalactopyranoside (IPTG). lac repressor encoded by lacI
   2243..2261    +  promoter       T3 promoter: promoter for bacteriophage T3 RNA polymerase
   2286..2929    +  promoter       GAP promoter: S. cerevisiae TDH3; promoter for glyceraldehyde-3-phosphate dehydrogenase
   2935..3003    +  misc_feature   MCS (fragment): pBluescript multiple cloning site
   3004..3251    +  terminator     CYC1 terminator: S. cerevisiae CYC1; transcription terminator for CYC1
   3270..3288    -  promoter       T7 promoter: promoter for bacteriophage T7 RNA polymerase
   3296..3451    +  CDS            lacZα (fragment): LacZα fragment of β-galactosidase; lacZ fragment
   3459..3914    +  rep_origin     f1 ori (sequence partly withheld): f1 bacteriophage origin of replication; arrow indicates direction of (+) strand synthesis
   3915..3966    -  misc_feature   bom (fragment): basis of mobility region from pBR322
   4013..4687    -  CDS            TRP1: phosphoribosylanthranilate isomerase, required for tryptophan biosynthesis; S. cerevisiae TRP1; yeast auxotrophic marker
   4688..4968    -  promoter       TRP1 promoter: S. cerevisiae TRP1
   4969..5018    -  misc_feature   bom (fragment): basis of mobility region from pBR322
   5120..1       -  CDS            rop (fragment) (across the origin): Rop protein, which maintains plasmids at low copy number; rop
>Addgene plasmid #15973 | p404TDH3 | depositor full sequence | sequence record 8458 | Author sequence
GACGAAAGGGCCTCGTGATACGCCTATTTTTATAGGTTAATGTCATGATAATAATGGTTTCTTAGACGTC
AGGTGGCACTTTTCGGGGAAATGTGCGCGGAACCCCTATTTGTTTATTTTTCTAAATACATTCAAATATG
TATCCGCTCATGAGACAATAACCCTGATAAATGCTTCAATAATATTGAAAAAGGAAGAGTATGAGTATTC
AACATTTCCGTGTCGCCCTTATTCCCTTTTTTGCGGCATTTTGCCTTCCTGTTTTTGCTCACCCAGAAAC
GCTGGTGAAAGTAAAAGATGCTGAAGATCAGTTGGGTGCACGAGTGGGTTACATCGAACTGGATCTCAAC
AGCGGTAAGATCCTTGAGAGTTTTCGCCCCGAAGAACGTTTTCCAATGATGAGCACTTTTAAAGTTCTGC
TATGTGGCGCGGTATTATCCCGTATTGACGCCGGGCAAGAGCAACTCGGTCGCCGCATACACTATTCTCA
GAATGACTTGGTTGAGTACTCACCAGTCACAGAAAAGCATCTTACGGATGGCATGACAGTAAGAGAATTA
TGCAGTGCTGCCATAACCATGAGTGATAACACTGCGGCCAACTTACTTCTGACAACGATCGGAGGACCGA
AGGAGCTAACCGCTTTTTTGCACAACATGGGGGATCATGTAACTCGCCTTGATCGTTGGGAACCGGAGCT
GAATGAAGCCATACCAAACGACGAGCGTGACACCACGATGCCTGTAGCAATGGCAACAACGTTGCGCAAA
CTATTAACTGGCGAACTACTTACTCTAGCTTCCCGGCAACAATTAATAGACTGGATGGAGGCGGATAAAG
TTGCAGGACCACTTCTGCGCTCGGCCCTTCCGGCTGGCTGGTTTATTGCTGATAAATCTGGAGCCGGTGA
GCGTGGGTCTCGCGGTATCATTGCAGCACTGGGGCCAGATGGTAAGCCCTCCCGTATCGTAGTTATCTAC
ACGACGGGGAGTCAGGCAACTATGGATGAACGAAATAGACAGATCGCTGAGATAGGTGCCTCACTGATTA
AGCATTGGTAACTGTCAGACCAAGTTTACTCATATATACTTTAGATTGATTTAAAACTTCATTTTTAATT
TAAAAGGATCTAGGTGAAGATCCTTTTTGATAATCTCATGACCAAAATCCCTTAACGTGAGTTTTCGTTC
CACTGAGCGTCAGACCCCGTAGAAAAGATCAAAGGATCTTCTTGAGATCCTTTTTTTCTGCGCGTAATCT
GCTGCTTGCAAACAAAAAAACCACCGCTACCAGCGGTGGTTTGTTTGCCGGATCAAGAGCTACCAACTCT
TTTTCCGAAGGTAACTGGCTTCAGCAGAGCGCAGATACCAAATACTGTCCTTCTAGTGTAGCCGTAGTTA
GGCCACCACTTCAAGAACTCTGTAGCACCGCCTACATACCTCGCTCTGCTAATCCTGTTACCAGTGGCTG
CTGCCAGTGGCGATAAGTCGTGTCTTACCGGGTTGGACTCAAGACGATAGTTACCGGATAAGGCGCAGCG
GTCGGGCTGAACGGGGGGTTCGTGCACACAGCCCAGCTTGGAGCGAACGACCTACACCGAACTGAGATAC
CTACAGCGTGAGCTATGAGAAAGCGCCACGCTTCCCGAAGGGAGAAAGGCGGACAGGTATCCGGTAAGCG
GCAGGGTCGGAACAGGAGAGCGCACGAGGGAGCTTCCAGGGGGAAACGCCTGGTATCTTTATAGTCCTGT
CGGGTTTCGCCACCTCTGACTTGAGCGTCGATTTTTGTGATGCTCGTCAGGGGGGCGGAGCCTATGGAAA
AACGCCAGCAACGCGGCCTTTTTACGGTTCCTGGCCTTTTGCTGGCCTTTTGCTCACATGTTCTTTCCTG
CGTTATCCCCTGATTCTGTGGATAACCGTATTACCGCCTTTGAGTGAGCTGATACCGCTCGCCGCAGCCG
AACGACCGAGCGCAGCGAGTCAGTGAGCGAGGAAGCGGAAGAGCGCCCAATACGCAAACCGCCTCTCCCC
GCGCGTTGGCCGATTCATTAATGCAGCTGGCACGACAGGTTTCCCGACTGGAAAGCGGGCAGTGAGCGCA
ACGCAATTAATGTGAGTTACCTCACTCATTAGGCACCCCAGGCTTTACACTTTATGCTTCCGGCTCCTAT
GTTGTGTGGAATTGTGAGCGGATAACAATTTCACACAGGAAACAGCTATGACCATGATTACGCCAAGCGC
GCAATTAACCCTCACTAAAGGGAACAAAAGCTGGAGCTCAGTTTATCATTATCAATACTCGCCATTTCAA
AGAATACGTAAATAATTAATAGTAGTGATTTTCCTAACTTTATTTAGTCAAAAAATTAGCCTTTTAATTC
TGCTGTAACCCGTACATGCCCAAAATAGGGGGCGGGTTACACAGAATATATAACATCGTAGGTGTCTGGG
TGAACAGTTTATTCCTGGCATCCACTAAATATAATGGAGCCCGCTTTTTAAGCTGGCATCCAGAAAAAAA
AAGAATCCCAGCACCAAAATATTGTTTTCTTCACCAACCATCAGTTCATAGGTCCATTCTCTTAGCGCAA
CTACAGAGAACAGGGGCACAAACAGGCAAAAAACGGGCACAACCTCAATGGAGTGATGCAACCTGCCTGG
AGTAAATGATGACACAAGGCAATTGACCCACGCATGTATCTATCTCATTTTCTTACACCTTCTATTACCT
TCTGCTCTCTCTGATTTGGAAAAAGCTGAAAAAAAAGGTTGAAACCAGTTCCCTGAAATTATTCCCCTAC
TTGACTAATAAGTATATAAAGACGGTAGGTATTGATTGTAATTCTGTAAATCTATTTCTTAAACTTCTTA
AATTCTACTTTTATAGTTAGTCTTTTTTTTAGTTTTAAAACACCAGAACTTAGTTTCGACGGATTCTAGA
ACTAGTGGATCCCCCGGGCTGCAGGAATTCGATATCAAGCTTATCGATACCGTCGACCTCGAGTCATGTA
ATTAGTTATGTCACGCTTACATTCACGCCCTCCCCCCACATCCGCTCTAACCGAAAAGGAAGGAGTTAGA
CAACCTGAAGTCTAGGTCCCTATTTATTTTTTTATAGTTATGTTAGTATTAAGAACGTTATTTATATTTC
AAATTTTTCTTTTTTTTCTGTACAGACGCGTGTACGCATGTAACATTATACTGAAAACCTTGCTTGAGAA
GGTTTTGGGACGCTCGAAGGCTTTAATTTGCGGCCGGTACCCAATTCGCCCTATAGTGAGTCGTATTACG
CGCGCTCACTGGCCGTCGTTTTACAACGTCGTGACTGGGAAAACCCTGGCGTTACCCAACTTAATCGCCT
TGCAGCACATCCCCCTTTCGCCAGCTGGCGTAATAGCGAAGAGGCCCGCACCGATCGCCCTTCCCAACAG
TTGCGCAGCCTGAATGGCGAATGGCGCG
[124 nt withheld, positions 3459-3582]
C
[91 nt withheld, positions 3584-3674]
A
[49 nt withheld, positions 3676-3724]
CCTTTGACGTTGGAGTCCACGTTCTTT
[37 nt withheld, positions 3752-3788]
ACCCTATCTCGGTCTATTCTTTTGATTTATAAGGGATTTTGCCGATTTCGGCCTATTGGTTAAAAAATGA
GCTGATTTAACAAAAATTTAACGCGAATTTTAACAAAATATTAACGTTTACAATTTCCTGATGCGGTATT
TTCTCCTTACGCATCTGTGCGGTATTTCACACCGCATAGGCAAGTGCACAAACAATACTTAAATAAATAC
TACTCAGTAATAACCTATTTCTTAGCATTTTTGACGAAATTTGCTATTTTGTTAGAGTCTTTTACACCAT
TTGTCTCCACACCTCCGCTTACATCAACACCAATAACGCCATTTAATCTAAGCGCATCACCAACATTTTC
TGGCGTCAGTCCACCAGCTAACATAAAATGTAAGCTTTCGGGGCTCTCTTGCCTTCCAACCCAGTCAGAA
ATCGAGTTCCAATCCAAAAGTTCACCTGTCCCACCTGCTTCTGAATCAAACAAGGGAATAAACGAATGAG
GTTTCTGTGAAGCTGCACTGAGTAGTATGTTGCAGTCTTTTGGAAATACGAGTCTTTTAATAACTGGCAA
ACCGAGGAACTCTTGGTATTCTTGCCACGACTCATCTCCATGCAGTTGGACGATATCAATGCCGTAATCA
TTGACCAGAGCCAAAACATCCTCCTTAGGTTGATTACGAAACACGCCAACCAAGTATTTCGGAGTGCCTG
AACTATTTTTATATGCTTTTACAAGACTTGAAATTTTCCTTGCAATAACCGGGTCAATTGTTCTCTTTCT
ATTGGGCACACATATAATACCCAGCAAGTCAGCATCGGAATCTAGAGCACATTCTGCGGCCTCTGTGCTC
TGCAAGCCGCAAACTTTCACCAATGGACCAGAACTACCTGTGAAATTAATAACAGACATACTCCAAGCTG
CCTTTGTGTGCTTAATCACGTATACTCACGTGCTCAATAGTCACCAATGCCCTCCCTCTTGGCCCTCTCC
TTTTCTTTTTTCGACCGAATTAATTCTTAATCGGCAAAAAAAGAAAAGCTCCGGATCAAGATTGTACGTA
AGGTGACAAGCTATTTTTCAATAAAGAATATCTTCCACTACTGCCATCTGGCGTCATAACTGCAAAGTAC
ACATATATTACGATGCTGTCTATTAAATGCTTCCTATATTATATATATAGTAATGTCGTTTATGGTGCAC
TCTCAGTACAATCTGCTCTGATGCCGCATAGTTAAGCCAGCCCCGACACCCGCCAACACCCGCTGACGCG
CCCTGACGGGCTTGTCTGCTCCCGGCATCCGCTTACAGACAAGCTGTGACCGTCTCCGGGAGCTGCATGT
GTCAGAGGTTTTCACCGTCATCACCGAAACGCGCGA
