>Addgene plasmid #15973 | p404TDH3 | addgene partial sequence | sequence record 22339 | 15973 with M13R
ATTAACCCTCACTAAAGGGGACAAAAGCTGGAGCTCAGTTTATCATTATCAATACTCGCCATTTCAAAGA
ATACGTAAATAATTAATAGTAGTGATTTTCCTAACTTTATTTAGTCAAAAAATTAGCCTTTTAATTCTGC
TGTAACCCGTACATGCCCAAAATAGGGGGCGGGTTACACAGAATATATAACATCGTAGGTGTCTGGGTGA
ACAGTTTATTCCTGGCATCCACTAAATATAATGGAGCCCGCTTTTTAAGCTGGCATCCAGAAAAAAAAAG
AATCCCAGCACCAAAATATTGTTTTCTTCACCAACCATCAGTTCATAGGTCCATTCTCTTAGCGCAACTA
CAGAGAACAGGGGCACAAACAGGCAAAAAACGGGCACAACCTCAATGGAGTGATGCAACCTGCCTGGAGT
AAATGATGACACAAGGCAATTGACCCACGCATGTATCTATCTCATTTTCTTACACCTTCTATTACCTTCT
GCTCTCTCTGATTTGGAAAAAGCTGAAAAAAAAGGTTGAAACCAGTTCCCTGAAATTATTCCCCTACTTG
ACTAATAAGTATATAAAGACGGTAGGTATTGATTGTAATTCTGTAAATCTATTTCTTAAACTTCTTAAAT
TCTACTTTTATAGTTAGTCTTTTTTTTAGTTTTAAAACACCAGAACTTAGTTTCGACGGATTCTAGAACT
AGTGGATCCCCCGGGCTGCA
